>Addgene plasmid #80592 | TR- ATG-HP-GFP | depositor full sequence | sequence record 151877 | TR- ATG-HP-GFP sequence 5957 bps
CGGGCTGTAATTAGCTGAGCAAGAGGTAAGGGTTTAAGGGATGGTTGGTTGGTGGGGTATTAATGTTTAA
TTACCTGGAGCACCTGCCTGAAATCACTTTTTTTCAGGTTGGACCGGTCGCCACCATGAGTTCACTGCCG
TATAGGCAGCTAAGAAATGTGAGCAAGGGCGAGGAGCTGTTCACCGGGGTGGTGCCCATCCTGGTCGAGC
TGGACGGCGACGTAAACGGCCACAAGTTCAGCGTGTCCGGCGAGGGCGAGGGCGATGCCACCTACGGCAA
GCTGACCCTGAAGTTCATCTGCACCACCGGCAAGCTGCCCGTGCCCTGGCCCACCCTCGTGACCACCCTG
ACCTACGGCGTGCAGTGCTTCAGCCGCTACCCCGACCACATGAAGCAGCACGACTTCTTCAAGTCCGCCA
TGCCCGAAGGCTACGTCCAGGAGCGCACCATCTTCTTCAAGGACGACGGCAACTACAAGACCCGCGCCGA
GGTGAAGTTCGAGGGCGACACCCTGGTGAACCGCATCGAGCTGAAGGGCATCGACTTCAAGGAGGACGGC
AACATCCTGGGGCACAAGCTGGAGTACAACTACAACAGCCACAACGTCTATATCATGGCCGACAAGCAGA
AGAACGGCATCAAGGTGAACTTCAAGATCCGCCACAACATCGAGGACGGCAGCGTGCAGCTCGCCGACCA
CTACCAGCAGAACACCCCCATCGGCGACGGCCCCGTGCTGCTGCCCGACAACCACTACCTGAGCACCCAG
TCCGCCCTGAGCAAAGACCCCAACGAGAAGCGCGATCACATGGTCCTGCTGGAGTTCGTGACCGCCGCCG
GGATCACTCTCGGCATGGACGAGCTGTACAAGTAACTCGAGCGGCCGCTTCGAGCAGACATGATAAGATA
CATTGATGAGTTTGGACAAACCACAACTAGAATGCAGTGAAAAAAATGCTTTATTTGTGAAATTTGTGAT
GCTATTGCTTTATTTGTAACCATTATAAGCTGCAATAAACAAGTTAACAACAACAATTGCATTCATTTTA
TGTTTCAGGTTCAGGGGGAGATGTGGGAGGTTTTTTAAAGCAAGTAAAACCTCTACAAATGTGGTAAAAT
CGATAAGGATCTAGGAACCCCTAGTGATGGAGTTGGCCACTCCCTCTCTGCGCGCTCGCTCGCTCACTGA
GGCCGCCCGGGCAAAGCCCGGGCGTCGGGCGACCTTTGGTCGCCCGGCCTCAGTGAGCGAGCGAGCGCGC
AGAGAGGGAGTGGCCAACCCCCCCCCCCCCCCCCCTGCAGCCTGGCGTAATAGCGAAGAGGCCCGCACCG
ATCGCCCTTCCCAACAGTTGCGTAGCCTGAATGGCGAATGGCGCG
[124 nt withheld, positions 1376-1499]
C
[91 nt withheld, positions 1501-1591]
A
[49 nt withheld, positions 1593-1641]
CCTTTGACGTTGGAGTCCACGTTCTTT
[37 nt withheld, positions 1669-1705]
ACCCTATCTCGGTCTATTCTTTTGATTTATAAGGGATTTTGCCGATTTCGGCCTATTGGTTAAAAAATGA
GCTGATTTAACAAAAATTTAACGCGAATTTTAACAAAATATTAACGTTTACAATTTCCTGATGCGCTATT
TTCTCCTTACGCATCTGTGCGGTATTTCACACCGCATATGGTGCACTCTCAGTACAATCTGCTCTGATGC
CGCATAGTTAAGCCAGCCCCGACACCCGCCAACACCCGCTGACGCGCCCTGACGGGCTTGTCTGCTCCCG
GCATCCGCTTACAGACAAGCTGTGACCGTCTCCGGGAGCTGCATGTGTCAGAGGTTTTCACCGTCATCAC
CGAAACGCGCGAGACGAAAGGGCCTCGTGATACGCCTATTTTTATAGGTTAATGTCATGATAATAATGGT
TTCTTAGACGTCAGGTGGCACTTTTCGGGGAAATGTGCGCGGAACCCCTATTTGTTTATTTTTCTAAATA
CTTTCAAATATGTATCCGCTCATGAGACAATAACCCTGATAAATGCTTCAATAATATTGAAAAAGGAAGA
GTATGAGTATTCAACATTTCCGTGTCGCCCTTATTCCCTTTTTTGCGGCATTTTGCCTTCCTGTTTTTGC
TCACCCAGAAACGCTGGTGAAAGTAAAAGATGCTGAAGATCAGTTGGGTGCACGAGTGGGTTACATCGAA
CTGGATCTCAACAGCGGTAAGATCCTTGAGAGTTTTCGCCCCGAAGAACGTTTTCCAATGATGAGCACTT
TTAAAGTTCTGCTATGTGGCGCGGTATTATCCCGTATTGACGCCGGGCAAGAGCAACTCGGTCGCCGCAT
ACACTATTCTCAGAATGACTTGGTTGAGTACTCACCAGTCACAGAAAAGCATCTTACGGATGGCATGACA
GTAAGAGAATTATGCAGTGCTGCCATAACCATGAGTGATAACACTGCGGCCAACTTACTTCTGACAACGA
TCGGAGGACCGAAGGAGCTAACCGCTTTTTTGCACAACATGGGGGATCATGTAACTCGCCTTGATCGTTG
GGAACCGGAGCTGAATGAAGCCATACCAAACGACGAGCGTGACACCACGATGCCTGTAGCAATGGCAACA
ACGTTGCGCAAACTATTAACTGGCGAACTACTTACTCTAGCTTCCCGGCAACAATTAATAGACTGGATGG
AGGCGGATAAAGTTGCAGGACCACTTCTGCGCTCGGCCCTTCCGGCTGGCTGGTTTATTGCGGATAAATC
TGGAGCCGGTGAGCGTGGGTCTCGCGGTATCATTGCAGCACTGGGGCCAGATGGTAAGCCCTCCCGTATC
GTAGTTATCTACACGACGGGGAGTCAGGCAACTATGGATGAACGAAATAGACAGATCGCTGAGATAGGTG
CCTCACTGATTAAGCATTGGTAACTGTCAGACCAAGTTTACTCATATATACTTTAGATTGATTTAAAACT
TCATTTTTAATTTAAAAGGATCTAGGTGAAGATCCTTTTTGATAATCTCATGACCAAAATCCCTTAACGT
GAGTTTTCGTTCCACTGAGCGTCAGACCCCGTAGAAAAGATCAAAGGATCTTCTTGAGATCCTTTTTTTC
TGCGCGTAATCTGCTGCTTGCAAACAAAAAAACCACCGCTACCAGCGGTGGTTTGTTTGCCGGATCAAGA
GCTACCAACTCTTTTTCCGAAGGTAACTGGCTTCAGCAGAGCGCAGATACCAAATACTGTCCTTCTAGTG
TAGCCGTAGTTAGGCCACCACTTCAAGAACTCTGTAGCACCGCCTACATACCTCGCTCTGCTAATCCTGT
TACCAGTGGCTGCTGCCAGTGGCGATAAGTCGTGTCTTACCGGGTTGGACTCAAGACGATAGTTACCGGA
TAAGGCGCAGCGGTCGGGCTGAACGGGGGGTTCGTGCACACAGCCCAGCTTGGAGCGAACGACCTACACC
GAACTGAGATACCTACAGCGTGAGCATTGAGAAAGCGCCACGCTTCCCGAAGGGAGAAAGGCGGACAGGT
ATCCGGTAAGCGGCAGGGTCGGAACAGGAGAGCGCACGAGGGAGCTTCCAGGGGGAAACGCCTGGTATCT
TTATAGTCCTGTCGGGTTTCGCCACCTCTGACTTGAGCGTCGATTTTTGTGATGCTCGTCAGGGGGGCGG
AGCCTATGGAAAAACGCCAGCAACGCGGCCTTTTTACGGTTCCTGGCCTTTTGCTGGCCTTTTGCTCACA
TGTTCTTTCCTGCGTTATCCCCTGATTCTGTGGATAACCGTATTACCGCCTTTGAGTGAGCTGATACCGC
TGGGGGGGGGGGGGGGGGTTGGCCACTCCCTCTCTGCGCGCTCGCTCGCTCACTGAGGCCGGGCGACCAA
AGGTCGCCCGACGCCCGGGCTTTGCCCGGGCGGCCTCAGTGAGCGAGCGAGCGCGCAGAGAGGGAGTGGC
CAACTCCATCACTAGGGGTTCCTAGATCTTCAATATTGGCCATTAGCCATATTATTCATTGGTTATATAG
CATAAATCAATATTGGATATTGGCCATTGCATACGTTGTATCTATATCATAATATGTACATTTATATTGG
CTCATGTCCAATATGACCGCCATGTTGGCATTGATTATTGACTAGTTATTAATAGTAATCAATTACGGGG
TCATTAGTTCATAGCCCATATATGGAGTTCCGCGTTACATAACTTACGGTAAATGGCCCGCCTGGCTGAC
CGCCCAACGACCCCCGCCCATTGACGTCAATAATGACGTATGTTCCCATAGTAACGCCAATAGGGACTTT
CCATTGACGTCAATGGGTGGAGTATTTACGGTAAACTGCCCACTTGGCAGTACATCAAGTGTATCATATG
CCAAGTCCGCCCCCTATTGACGTCAATGACGGTAAATGGCCCGCCTGGCATTATGCCCAGTACATGACCT
TACGGGACTTTCCTACTTGGCAGTACATCTACGTATTAGTCATCGCTATTACCATGGTCGAGGTGAGCCC
CACGTTCTGCTTCACTCTCCCCATCTCCCCCCCCTCCCCACCCCCAATTTTGTATTTATTTATTTTTTAA
TTATTTTGTGCAGCGATGGGGGCGGGGGGGGGGGGGGGGCGCGCGCCAGGCGGGGCGGGGCGGGGCGAGG
GGCGGGGCGGGGCGAGGCGGAGAGGTGCGGCGGCAGCCAATCAGAGCGGCGCGCTCCGAAAGTTTCCTTT
TATGGCGAGGCGGCGGCGGCGGCGGCCCTATAAAAAGCGAAGCGCGCGGCGGGCGGGAGTCGCTGCGACG
CTGCCTTCGCCCCGTGCCCCGCTCCGCCGCCGCCTCGCGCCGCCCGCCCCGGCTCTGACTGACCGCGTTA
CTCCCACAGGTGAGCGGGCGGGACGGCCCTTCTCCTCCGGGCTGTAATTAGCGCTTGGTTTAATGACGGC
TTGTTTCTTTTCTGTGGCTGCGTGAAAGCCTTGAGGGGCTCCGGGAGGGCCCTTTGTGCGGGGGGGAGCG
GCTCGGGGGGTGCGTGCGTGTGTGTGTGCGTGGGGAGCGCCGCGTGCGGCCCGCGCTGCCCGGCGGCTGT
GAGCGCTGCGGGCGCGGCGCGGGGCTTTGTGCGCTCCGCAGTGTGCGCGAGGGGAGCGCGGCCGGGGGCG
GTGCCCCGCGGTGCGGGGGGGGCTGCGAGGGGAACAAAGGCTGCGTGCGGGGTGTGTGCGTGGGGGGGTG
AGCAGGGGGTATGGGCGCGGCGGTCGGGCTGTAACCCCCCCCTGCACCCCCCTCCCCGAGTTGCTGAGCA
CGGCCCGGCTTCGGGTGCGGGGCTCCGTACGGGGCGTGGCGCGGGGCTCGCCGTGCCGGGCGGGGGGTGG
CGGCAGGTGGGGGTGCCGGGCGGGGCGGGGCCGCCTCGGGCCGGGGAGGGCTCGGGGGAGGGGCGCGGCG
GCCCCCGGAGCGCCGGCGGCTGTCGAGGCGCGGCGAGCCGCAGCCATTGCCTTTTATGGTAATCGTGCGA
GAGGGCGCAGGGACTTACTTTGTCCCAAATCTGTGCGGAGCCGAAATCTGGGAGGCGCCGCCGCACCCCC
TCTAGCGGGCGCGGGGCGAAGCGGTGCGGCGCCGGCAGGAAGGAAATGGGCGGGGAGGGCCTTCGTGCGT
CGCCGCGCCGCCGTCCCCTTCTCCCTCTCCAGCCTCGGGGCTGTCCGCGGGGGGACGGCTGCCTTCGGGG
GGGACGGGGCAGGGCGGGGTTCGGCTTCTGGCGTGTGACCGGCGGCTCTAGA
Features (pLannotate 1.2.2; 17 found; start..end, strand, type, name):
      1..107     +  intron         hybrid intron (fragment): hybrid between chicken β-actin (CBA) and minute virus of mice (MMV) introns (Gray et al., 2011)
    129..156     +  ncRNA          CRISPR-DR4: Accession: RF01317 - CRISPR RNA direct repeat element
    159..875     +  CDS            EGFP: the original enhanced GFP (Yang et al., 1996) mammalian codon-optimized
    904..1025    -  polyA_signal   SV40 poly(A) signal: SV40 polyadenylation signal
   1048..1116    -  CDS            large T antigen (fragment): large T antigen from SV40 (simian virus 40)
   1168..1278    -  repeat_region  AAV2 ITR (fragment): inverted terminal repeat of adeno-associated virus serotype 2 inverted
   1302..1368    +  CDS            lacZα (fragment): LacZα fragment of β-galactosidase; lacZ fragment
   1376..1831    +  rep_origin     f1 ori (sequence partly withheld): f1 bacteriophage origin of replication; arrow indicates direction of (+) strand synthesis
   1832..1931    -  misc_feature   bom (fragment): basis of mobility region from pBR322
   2033..2068    -  CDS            rop (fragment): Rop protein, which maintains plasmids at low copy number; rop
   2204..2267    +  promoter       AmpR promoter: bla
   2268..3128    +  CDS            AmpR: β-lactamase; bla; confers resistance to ampicillin, carbenicillin, and related antibiotics
   3299..3887    +  rep_origin     ori: high-copy-number ColE1/pMB1/pBR322/pUC origin of replication
   4033..4143    +  repeat_region  AAV2 ITR (fragment): inverted terminal repeat of adeno-associated virus serotype 2 inverted
   4324..4701    +  enhancer       CMV enhancer: human cytomegalovirus immediate early enhancer
   4703..4980    +  promoter       chicken β-actin promoter: No description available
   4981..5957    +  intron         chimeric intron: chimera between introns from chicken β-actin and rabbit β-globin
