[The description below was written by a language model from this plasmid's Addgene catalogue record and pLannotate feature annotations shown in this document.]
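Description:
TR- ATG-HP-GFP is a 5,957 bp AAV transfer plasmid for mammalian expression, built on an AAV ITR backbone. Its purpose is to report on regulation by the CRISPR endoribonuclease Csy4. The bacterial portion carries a high-copy ColE1/pUC-type origin and an ampicillin resistance gene (β-lactamase with its own promoter). It also contains an f1 phage origin and small remnants of lacZα, bom and rop left over from earlier cloning vectors. Two AAV2 inverted terminal repeats, both annotated as partial matches, flank the expression cassette. These supply the cis elements needed to replicate and package the intervening DNA into AAV particles when rep, cap and helper functions are provided in trans.

Between the ITRs, the cassette is driven by the CBA promoter, annotated as a CMV immediate-early enhancer, the chicken β-actin promoter and a chimeric intron. The intron annotation runs across the plasmid's numbering origin, so the short "hybrid intron" fragment at the start of the map probably belongs to the same region. Downstream is EGFP, cloned between XbaI and NotI sites, followed by an SV40 polyadenylation signal. The defining modification is a roughly 30 nt hairpin recognised by Csy4, inserted immediately after the start codon. The annotation detects it as a CRISPR direct repeat element sitting just upstream of the EGFP coding sequence. Because the hairpin lies within the transcript at the start of the open reading frame, Csy4 binding or cleavage there is expected to alter translation or stability of the GFP mRNA, with fluorescence as the readout. The construct can be used by direct transfection or after packaging into AAV to study Csy4-mediated post-transcriptional control of gene expression.
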