Addgene plasmid #80592: TR- ATG-HP-GFP
Purpose: Expresses GFP with an Csy4 target hairpin inserted immediately following the start codon for Csy4-mediated regulation. Cloned into an Adeno-Associated Virus backbone for packaging into AAV.
Depositing lab: Aravind Asokan. Depositing organization: University of North Carolina at Chapel Hill. Publication: Controlling mRNA stability and translation with the CRISPR endoribonuclease Csy4. Borchardt EK, Vandoros LA, Huang M, Lackey PE, Marzluff WF, Asokan A. RNA. 2015 Nov;21(11):1921-30. doi: 10.1261/rna.051227.115. Epub 2015 Sep 9. PubMed 26354771.
Backbone
  Vector backbone: AAV ITR backbone
  Backbone size w/o insert (bp): 5207
  Total vector size (bp): 5957
  Vector type: Mammalian Expression, AAV
Growth in bacteria
  Bacterial resistance: Ampicillin, 100 μg/mL
  Growth temperature: 37°C
  Growth strain: NEB Stable
  Copy number: Unknown
Gene/Insert
  Gene/Insert name: GFP
  Insert size (bp): 750
  Mutation: Inserted 30 nt hairpin which is targeted by Csy4 immediately following the start codon.
  Promoter: CBA
  Cloning method: Restriction Enzyme; 5′ cloning site XbaI (not destroyed); 3′ cloning site NotI (not destroyed)
  Sequencing primers: 5′ caaatctgtgcggagccgaaatctgggagg
Terms and licenses: Academic/Nonprofit Terms; Industry Terms: Not Available to Industry
How to cite: TR- ATG-HP-GFP was a gift from Aravind Asokan (Addgene plasmid # 80592 ; http://n2t.net/addgene:80592 ; RRID:Addgene_80592)
