>Addgene plasmid #80592 | TR- ATG-HP-GFP | addgene partial sequence | sequence record 161521 | pCAGGS5 5'-ggttcggcttctggcgtgtgacc-3'
GGCTGTAATTAGCTGAGCAAGAGGTAAGGGTTTAAGGGATGGTTGGTTGGTGGGGTATTAATGTTTAATT
ACCTGGAGCACCTGCCTGAAATCACTTTTTTTCAGGTTGGACCGGTCGCCACCATGAGTTCACTGCCGTA
TAGGCAGCTAAGAAATGTGAGCAAGGGCGAGGAGCTGTTCACCGGGGTGGTGCCCATCCTGGTCGAGCTG
GACGGCGACGTAAACGGCCACAAGTTCAGCGTGTCCGGCGAGGGCGAGGGCGATGCCACCTACGGCAAGC
TGACCCTGAAGTTCATCTGCACCACCGGCAAGCTGCCCGTGCCCTGGCCCACCCTCGTGACCACCCTGAC
CTACGGCGTGCAGTGCTTCAGCCGCTACCCCGACCACATGAAGCAGCACGACTTCTTCAAGTCCGCCATG
CCCGAAGGCTACGTCCAGGAGCGCACCATCTTCTTCAAGGACGACGGCAACTACAAGACCCGCGCCGAGG
TGAAGTTCGAGGGCGACACCCTGGTGAACCGCATCGAGCTGAAGGGCATCGACTTCAAGGAGGACGGCAA
CATCCTGGGGCACAAGCTGGAGTACAACTACAACAGCCACAACGTCTATATCATGGCCGACAAGCAGAAG
AACGGCATCAAGGTGAACTTCAAGATCCGCCACAACATCGAGGACGGCAGCGTGCAGCTCGCCGACCACT
ACCAGCAGAACACCCCCATCGGCGACGGCCCCGTGCTGCTGCCCGACAACCACTACCTGAGCACCCAGTC
CGCCCTGAGCAAAGACCCCAACGAGAAGCGCGATCACATGGTCCTGCTGGAGTTCGTGACCGCCGCCGGG
ATCACTCTCGGCATGGACGAGCTGTACAAGTAACTCGAGCGGCCGCTTCGAGCAGACATGATAAGATACA
TTGATGAGTTTGGACAAACCACAACTAGAATGCAGTGAAAAAAATGCTTTATTTGTGAAATTTGTGATGC
TATTGCTTTATTTGTAACCATTATAAGCTGCAATAAACAAGTTAACAAC
