>Addgene plasmid #80592 | TR- ATG-HP-GFP | addgene partial sequence | sequence record 161525 | EBV-rev 5'-GTGGTTTGTCCAAACTCATC-3'
GAAGCGGCCGCTCGAGTTACTTGTACAGCTCGTCCATGCCGAGAGTGATCCCGGCGGCGGTCACGAACTC
CAGCAGGACCATGTGATCGCGCTTCTCGTTGGGGTCTTTGCTCAGGGCGGACTGGGTGCTCAGGTAGTGG
TTGTCGGGCAGCAGCACGGGGCCGTCGCCGATGGGGGTGTTCTGCTGGTAGTGGTCGGCGAGCTGCACGC
TGCCGTCCTCGATGTTGTGGCGGATCTTGAAGTTCACCTTGATGCCGTTCTTCTGCTTGTCGGCCATGAT
ATAGACGTTGTGGCTGTTGTAGTTGTACTCCAGCTTGTGCCCCAGGATGTTGCCGTCCTCCTTGAAGTCG
ATGCCCTTCAGCTCGATGCGGTTCACCAGGGTGTCGCCCTCGAACTTCACCTCGGCGCGGGTCTTGTAGT
TGCCGTCGTCCTTGAAGAAGATGGTGCGCTCCTGGACGTAGCCTTCGGGCATGGCGGACTTGAAGAAGTC
GTGCTGCTTCATGTGGTCGGGGTAGCGGCTGAAGCACTGCACGCCGTAGGTCAGGGTGGTCACGAGGGTG
GGCCAGGGCACGGGCAGCTTGCCGGTGGTGCAGATGAACTTCAGGGTCAGCTTGCCGTAGGTGGCATCGC
CCTCGCCCTCGCCGGACACGCTGAACTTGTGGCCGTTTACGTCGCCGTCCAGCTCGACCAGGATGGGCAC
CACCCCGGTGAACAGCTCCTCGCCCTTGCTCACATTTCTTAGCTGCCTATACGGCAGTGAACTCATGGTG
GCGACCGGTCCAACCTGAAAAAAAGTGATTTCAGGCAGGTGCTCCAGGTAATTAAACATTAATACCCCAC
CAACCAACCATCCCTTAAACCCTTACCTCTTGCTCAGCTAATTACAGCCCGTCTAGAGCCGCCGGTCACA
CGCCAGAA
